>Addgene plasmid #199137 | RB809 | addgene full sequence | sequence record 392189 | Addgene NGS Result
TCGCGCGTTTCGGTGATGACGGTGAAAACCTCTGACACATGCAGCTCCCGGAGACGGTCACAGCTTGTCT
GTAAGCGGATGCCGGGAGCAGACAAGCCCGTCAGGGCGCGTCAGCGGGTGTTGGCGGGTGTCGGGGCTGG
CTTAACTATGCGGCATCAGAGCAGATTGTACTGAGAGTGCACCATAGATCACGACATTACTATATATATA
ATATAGGAAGCATTTAATAGAACAGCATCGTAATATATGTGTACTTTGCAGTTATGACGCCAGATGGCAG
TAGTGGAAGATATTCTTTATTGAAAAATAGCTTGTCACCTTACGTACAATCTTGATCCGGAGCTTTTCTT
TTTTTGCCGATTAAGAATTAATTCGGTCGAAAAAAGAAAAGGAGAGGGCCAAGAGGGAGGGCATTGGTGA
CTATTGAGCACGTGAGTATACGTGATTAAGCACACAAAGGCAGCTTGGAGTATGTCTGTTATTAATTTCA
CAGGTAGTTCTGGTCCATTGGTGAAAGTTTGCGGCTTGCAGAGCACAGAGGCCGCAGAATGTGCTCTAGA
TTCCGATGCTGACTTGCTGGGTATTATATGTGTGCCCAATAGAAAGAGAACAATTGACCCGGTTATTGCA
AGGAAAATTTCAAGTCTTGTAAAAGCATATAAAAATAGTTCAGGCACTCCGAAATACTTGGTTGGCGTGT
TTCGTAATCAACCTAAGGAGGATGTTTTGGCTCTGGTCAATGATTACGGCATTGATATCGTCCAACTGCA
TGGAGATGAGTCGTGGCAAGAATACCAAGAGTTCCTCGGTTTGCCAGTTATTAAAAGACTCGTATTTCCA
AAAGACTGCAACATACTACTCAGTGCAGCTTCACAGAAACCTCATTCGTTTATTCCCTTGTTTGATTCAG
AAGCAGGTGGGACAGGTGAACTTTTGGATTGGAACTCGATTTCTGACTGGGTTGGAAGGCAAGAGAGCCC
CGAAAGCTTACATTTTATGTTAGCTGGTGGACTGACGCCAGAAAATGTTGGTGATGCGCTTAGATTAAAT
GGCGTTATTGGTGTTGATGTAAGCGGAGGTGTGGAGACAAATGGTGTAAAAGACTCTAACAAAATAGCAA
ATTTCGTCAAAAATGCTAAGAAATAGGTTATTACTGAGTAGTATTTATTTAAGTATTGTTTGTGCACTTG
CCGATCTATGCGGTGTGAAATACCGCACAGATGCGTAAGGAGAAAATACCGCATCAGGAAATTGTAAGCG
TTAATATTTTGTTAAAATTCGCGTTAAATTTTTGTTAAATCAGCTCATTTTTTAACCAATAGGCCGAAAT
CGGCAAAATCCCTTATAAATCAAAAGAATAGACCGAGATAGGGT
[37 nt withheld, positions 1375-1411]
AAAGAACGTGGACTCCAACGTCAAAGG
[49 nt withheld, positions 1439-1487]
T
[87 nt withheld, positions 1489-1575]
GGCCGGCTAGGCCTTAACCCACTGAATTCTACATCGAACAAGAGAAACCTTTTTTTTTACTTTTTTCAAA
CTTGAACAAAGAAAAGAAAAAGAAAAAGAAAAAGCAATCACAGCTTATTAACGATTCGTGTTTAAATAAT
CAATTGAAAGGAAAATAGAAGATTTTTGAAAAAAAGTTATTGGTATTTATTAACTTAATATATCAGTAAC
ATCAAGAGAAAGAAACTGAATTATAAACAGAGTATGTGAAGCAATTGCAATTGCAATTATTAGAGATCCA
GAAAACTGAATTGTGCTTGAATACCACTTGTTTACCGGCG
[124 nt withheld, positions 1896-2019]
CCATTCGCCATTCAGGCTGCGCAACTGTTGGGAAGGGCGATCGGTGCGGGCCTCTTCGCTATTACGCCAG
CTGGCGAAAGGGGGATGTGCTGCAAGGCGATTAAGTTGGGTAACGCCAGGGTTTTCCCAGTCACGACGTT
GTAAAACGACGGCCAGTGAATTGTAATACGACTCACTATAGGGCGAATTGGGTACCGAATTCGAGCTCGT
TTAAACGTCGACACTGGATGGCGGCGTTAGTATCGAATCGACAGCAGTATAGCGACCAGCATTCACATAC
GATTGACGCATGATATTACTTTCTGCGCACTTAACTTCGCATCTGGGCAGATGATGTCGAGGCGAAAAAA
AATATAAATCACGCTAACATTTGATTAAAATAGAACAACTACAATATAAAAAAACTATACAAATGACAAG
TTCTTGAAAACAAGAATCTTTTTATTGTCAGTACTGACTCGAGTTATTATGGACATGGCATAGACATATA
CAAAGCTTGTTCACCATCGGAAGCAGTACCATCGTATAAAGCAGTATCCAAACCACACAAAGTGAAACCC
ATTCTTCTATAAGCATGAATAGCTGGAGCATTAACATTGGTAACTTCCAACCACAAATGACCAGCACCTC
TTTCTCTGGCGAATTCAGTAGCCAAACCCATCAAAGCTCTACCAACACCATGACCTCTATGTTCTGGAGC
AACTTCAATATCTTCAACAGTCAATCTTCTGTTCCAACCAGAATAAGAAACAACAACGAAACCAGCCAAA
TCACCATCATCACCATAAGCAACGAAAGTTCTAGAATCTGGATCACCATCTTCACCAGCATCGGATTCAT
CATCGGATTCATCATCTGGGAAAACCTTAGTCAATGGTGGATCAACTGGAACTTCTCTCAAAGTGAAACC
ATCACCAGTAGCAGTAACTCTAAAAACAGTATCGGTAGTGAAAGAACCATCCAAAGCTTCAATAGCTTCA
GCATCACCTGGAACAGAAGTTCTGTATCTATAAGCAGTATCATCCAAAGTAGTAGACATAATTGTAGGAT
CCGGTTGTTTATGTTCGGATGTGATGTGAGAACTGTATCCTAGCAAGATTTTAAAAGGAAGTATATGAAA
GAAGAACCTCAGTGGCAAATCCTAACCTTTTATATTTCTCTACAGGGGCGCGGCGTGGGGACAATTCAAC
GCGTCTGTGAGGGGAGCGTTTCCCTGCTCGCAGGTCTGCAGCGAGGAGCCGTAATTTTTGCTTCGCGCCG
TGCGGCCATCAAAATGTATGGACGCAAATGATTATACATGGGGATGTATGGGCTAAATGTACGGGCGACA
GTCACATCATGCCCCTGAGCTGCGCACGTCAAGACTGTCAAGGAGGGTATTCTGGGCCTCCATGTCGCTG
GCCGGGTGACCCGGCGGGGACGAGGCAAGCTTGATATCCCGCGGTGGAGCTCCAGCTTTTGTTCCCTTTA
GTGAGGGTTAATTTCGAGCTTGGCGTAATCATGGTCATAGCTGTTTCCTGTGTGAAATTGTTATCCGCTC
ACAATTCCACATGGCGGCCGCTCTAGAACTAGTGATGTCCACGAGGTCTCTCTGCCATGCGAACAAGAGC
AGTCGACCTGCAGCGTACGATCGATACCGTCGACCTCGAGGGGGGGCCGGAAGGACGATGAAGGAGAGAA
AGTAGTAAGACAATATGACTTTGGACAGACATGAGATAAAAGTTTTAAAGGACAAGAAAAGGTTCGGGTT
AAAAGATGAGTATTGTATTTTTTCAAAATATCAATGCTTTTTCTGTTCTTGGGTTAGTGGTACCACCATT
GGTGATAAAACCTTTGGGGAGCCTCCTCCGAGCTTTCTCTTTGTTACTTTTTTTCTCAACTGATACTTGT
CATTCTTACTACAATTACAGGCCTAGCCGGCCCAACATAGGAGCCGGAAGCATAAAGTGTAAAGCCTGGG
GTGCCTAATGAGTGAGCTAACTCACATTAATTGCGTTGCGCTCACTGCCCGCTTTCCAGTCGGGAAACCT
GTCGTGCCAGCTGCATTAATGAATCGGCCAACGCGCGGGGAGAGGCGGTTTGCGTATTGGGCGCTCTTCC
GCTTCCTCGCTCACTGACTCGCTGCGCTCGGTCGTTCGGCTGCGGCGAGCGGTATCAGCTCACTCAAAGG
CGGTAATACGGTTATCCACAGAATCAGGGGATAACGCAGGAAAGAACATGTGAGCAAAAGGCCAGCAAAA
GGCCAGGAACCGTAAAAAGGCCGCGTTGCTGGCGTTTTTCCATAGGCTCCGCCCCCCTGACGAGCATCAC
AAAAATCGACGCTCAAGTCAGAGGTGGCGAAACCCGACAGGACTATAAAGATACCAGGCGTTTCCCCCTG
GAAGCTCCCTCGTGCGCTCTCCTGTTCCGACCCTGCCGCTTACCGGATACCTGTCCGCCTTTCTCCCTTC
GGGAAGCGTGGCGCTTTCTCATAGCTCACGCTGTAGGTATCTCAGTTCGGTGTAGGTCGTTCGCTCCAAG
CTGGGCTGTGTGCACGAACCCCCCGTTCAGCCCGACCGCTGCGCCTTATCCGGTAACTATCGTCTTGAGT
CCAACCCGGTAAGACACGACTTATCGCCACTGGCAGCAGCCACTGGTAACAGGATTAGCAGAGCGAGGTA
TGTAGGCGGTGCTACAGAGTTCTTGAAGTGGTGGCCTAACTACGGCTACACTAGAAGAACAGTATTTGGT
ATCTGCGCTCTGCTGAAGCCAGTTACCTTCGGAAAAAGAGTTGGTAGCTCTTGATCCGGCAAACAAACCA
CCGCTGGTAGCGGTGGTTTTTTTGTTTGCAAGCAGCAGATTACGCGCAGAAAAAAAGGATCTCAAGAAGA
TCCTTTGATCTTTTCTACGGGGTCTGACGCTCAGTGGAACGAAAACTCACGTTAAGGGATTTTGGTCATG
AGATTATCAAAAAGGATCTTCACCTAGATCCTTTTAAATTAAAAATGAAGTTTTAAATCAATCTAAAGTA
TATATGAGTAAACTTGGTCTGACAGTTACCAATGCTTAATCAGTGAGGCACCTATCTCAGCGATCTGTCT
ATTTCGTTCATCCATAGTTGCCTGACTCCCCGTCGTGTAGATAACTACGATACGGGAGGGCTTACCATCT
GGCCCCAGTGCTGCAATGATACCGCGAGACCCACGCTCACCGGCTCCAGATTTATCAGCAATAAACCAGC
CAGCCGGAAGGGCCGAGCGCAGAAGTGGTCCTGCAACTTTATCCGCCTCCATCCAGTCTATTAATTGTTG
CCGGGAAGCTAGAGTAAGTAGTTCGCCAGTTAATAGTTTGCGCAACGTTGTTGCCATTGCTACAGGCATC
GTGGTGTCACGCTCGTCGTTTGGTATGGCTTCATTCAGCTCCGGTTCCCAACGATCAAGGCGAGTTACAT
GATCCCCCATGTTGTGCAAAAAAGCGGTTAGCTCCTTCGGTCCTCCGATCGTTGTCAGAAGTAAGTTGGC
CGCAGTGTTATCACTCATGGTTATGGCAGCACTGCATAATTCTCTTACTGTCATGCCATCCGTAAGATGC
TTTTCTGTGACTGGTGAGTACTCAACCAAGTCATTCTGAGAATAGTGTATGCGGCGACCGAGTTGCTCTT
GCCCGGCGTCAATACGGGATAATACCGCGCCACATAGCAGAACTTTAAAAGTGCTCATCATTGGAAAACG
TTCTTCGGGGCGAAAACTCTCAAGGATCTTACCGCTGTTGAGATCCAGTTCGATGTAACCCACTCGTGCA
CCCAACTGATCTTCAGCATCTTTTACTTTCACCAGCGTTTCTGGGTGAGCAAAAACAGGAAGGCAAAATG
CCGCAAAAAAGGGAATAAGGGCGACACGGAAATGTTGAATACTCATACTCTTCCTTTTTCAATATTATTG
AAGCATTTATCAGGGTTATTGTCTCATGAGCGGATACATATTTGAATGTATTTAGAAAAATAAACAAATA
GGGGTTCCGCGCACATTTCCCCGAAAAGTGCCACCTGGGTCCTTTTCATCACGTGCTATAAAAATAATTA
TAATTTAAATTTTTTAATATAAATATATAAATTAAAAATAGAAAGTAAAAAAAGAAATTAAAGAAAAAAT
AGTTTTTGTTTTCCGAAGATGTAAAAGACTCTAGGGGGATCGCCAACAAATACTACCTTTTATCTTGCTC
TTCCTGCTCTCAGGTATTAATGCCGAATTGTTTCATCTTGTCTGTGTAGAAGACCACACACGAAAATCCT
GTGATTTTACATTTTACTTATCGTTAATCGAATGTATATCTATTTAATCTGCTTTTCTTGTCTAATAAAT
ATATATGTAAAGTACGCTTTTTGTTGAAATTTTTTAAACCTTTGTTTATTTTTTTTTCTTCATTCCGTAA
CTCTTCTACCTTCTTTATTTACTTTCTAAAATCCAAATACAAAACATAAAAATAAATAAACACAGAGTAA
ATTCCCAAATTATTCCATCATTAAAAGATACGAGGCGCGTGTAAGTTACAGGCAAGCGATCCGTCTAAGA
AACCATTATTATCATGACATTAACCTATAAAAATAGGCGTATCACGAGGCCCTTTCGTC
Features (pLannotate 1.2.2; 23 found; start..end, strand, type, name):
    137..186     +  misc_feature   bom (fragment): basis of mobility region from pBR322
    324..471     +  promoter       TRP1 promoter: S. cerevisiae TRP1
    472..1146    +  CDS            TRP1: phosphoribosylanthranilate isomerase, required for tryptophan biosynthesis; S. cerevisiae TRP1; yeast auxotrophic marker
   1197..1248    +  misc_feature   bom (fragment): basis of mobility region from pBR322
   1249..1576    -  rep_origin     M13 ori (fragment) (sequence partly withheld): M13 bacteriophage origin of replication; arrow indicates direction of (+) strand synthesis
   1890..2019    -  rep_origin     f1 ori (fragment) (sequence partly withheld): f1 bacteriophage origin of replication; arrow indicates direction of (+) strand synthesis
   2023..2180    -  CDS            lacZα (fragment): LacZα fragment of β-galactosidase; lacZ fragment
   2183..2201    +  promoter       T7 promoter: promoter for bacteriophage T7 RNA polymerase
   2274..2471    -  terminator     TEF terminator: Ashbya gossypii TEF terminator
   2489..3058    -  CDS            sta: STA_STRLA - Experimental evidence at protein level: Swiss-Prot protein existence level 1. Involved in resistance to streptothricin, a broad-spectrum antibiotic produced by streptomycetes. Detoxifies streptothricin via acetylation of the beta amino group of the first beta-lysyl moiety of streptothricin. From Streptomyces lavendulae.
   3072..3415    -  promoter       TEF promoter: Ashbya gossypii TEF promoter
   3484..3502    -  promoter       T3 promoter: promoter for bacteriophage T3 RNA polymerase
   3547..3563    -  protein_bind   lac operator: The lac repressor binds to the lac operator to inhibit transcription in E. coli. This inhibition can be relieved by adding lactose or isopropyl-β-D-thiogalactopyranoside (IPTG). lac repressor encoded by lacI
   3571..3593    +  misc_feature   MCS (fragment): pBluescript multiple cloning site
   3649..3677    +  misc_feature   MCS (fragment): pBluescript multiple cloning site
   3942..3972    -  promoter       lac promoter: promoter for the E. coli lac operon
   3987..4008    -  protein_bind   CAP binding site: CAP binding activates transcription in the presence of cAMP. E. coli catabolite activator protein
   4021..4113    -  CDS            lacI (fragment): lac repressor; lacI; The lac repressor binds to the lac operator to inhibit transcription in E. coli. This inhibition can be relieved by adding lactose or isopropyl-β-D-thiogalactopyranoside (IPTG).
   4296..4884    -  rep_origin     ori: high-copy-number ColE1/pMB1/pBR322/pUC origin of replication
   5055..5915    -  CDS            AmpR: β-lactamase; bla; confers resistance to ampicillin, carbenicillin, and related antibiotics
   5916..6020    -  promoter       AmpR promoter: bla
   6057..6560    +  misc_feature   CEN/ARS: S. cerevisiae CEN6 centromere fused to an autonomously replicating sequence
   6628..35      +  CDS            rop (fragment) (across the origin): Rop protein, which maintains plasmids at low copy number; rop
