[The description below was written by a language model from this plasmid's Addgene catalogue record and pLannotate feature annotations shown in this document.]
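Description:
RB809 is a Candida albicans integrating plasmid built on the pRS314 yeast shuttle backbone, designed to place a synthetic 100 bp DNA barcode at the Neut5 locus of the C. albicans genome. It is propagated in E. coli through a high-copy ColE1/pUC-type origin and an ampicillin resistance gene (β-lactamase with its native promoter). From pRS314 it also retains the S. cerevisiae TRP1 marker with its promoter, a CEN6/ARS centromeric replication element, fragments of the f1/M13 phage origin, and remnants of the pBluescript-style lacZα/multiple cloning site region flanked by T7 and T3 promoters.

The payload region sits between the T7 and T3 promoters and includes a nourseothricin resistance cassette: a streptothricin acetyltransferase coding sequence (annotated as sta, matching the Streptomyces lavendulae enzyme) driven by the Ashbya gossypii TEF promoter and closed by the TEF terminator. This provides the selectable marker for Candida transformants. The barcode cassette was cloned by restriction enzyme between SpeI and ClaI sites. Neither the barcode nor any Neut5 homology sequences are called out by the automated feature table, which leaves several stretches of the 6,628 nt sequence unannotated, so their exact positions cannot be stated from the record.

According to the depositor, the plasmid is linearised with NgoMIV before transformation into Candida strains, which directs integration and tags each strain with a unique DNA barcode. Such barcoding lets individual strains be tracked and quantified in mixed populations. The associated study concerns aneuploidy, gene dosage, filamentation and host colonization in C. albicans.
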