Addgene plasmid #199137: RB809
Purpose: This plasmid contains a barcoding cassette which gets integrated at Neut5 locus in Candida albicans genome
Depositing lab: Richard Bennett. Depositing organization: Brown University. Publication: Aneuploidy and gene dosage regulate filamentation and host colonization by Candida albicans. Kakade P, Sircaik S, Maufrais C, Ene IV, Bennett RJ. Proc Natl Acad Sci U S A. 2023 Mar 14;120(11):e2218163120. doi: 10.1073/pnas.2218163120. Epub 2023 Mar 9. PubMed 36893271.
Backbone
  Vector backbone: pRS314
  Backbone manufacturer: ATCC
  Backbone size w/o insert (bp): 6599
  Vector type: Yeast Expression
  Selectable markers: Nourseothricin
Growth in bacteria
  Bacterial resistance: Ampicillin, 100 μg/mL
  Growth temperature: 37°C
  Growth strain: DH5alpha
  Copy number: High Copy
Gene/Insert
  Gene/Insert name: 100 bp barcoding cassette
  Species: Synthetic
  Insert size (bp): 100
  Cloning method: Restriction Enzyme; 5′ cloning site SpeI (unknown if destroyed); 3′ cloning site ClaI (unknown if destroyed)
  Sequencing primers: 5′ GTGCCGTAAAGCACTAAATCGG; 3′ GTTACCTCACTCATTAGGCACCCC
Terms and licenses: Academic/Nonprofit Terms; Industry Terms: Not Available to Industry
Depositor comments: After restriction digestion with NgoMIV, this plasmid can be used to transform Candida strains which would barcode it with unique DNA barcodes
How to cite: RB809 was a gift from Richard Bennett (Addgene plasmid # 199137 ; http://n2t.net/addgene:199137 ; RRID:Addgene_199137)
