>Addgene plasmid #199137 | RB809 | depositor partial sequence | sequence record 385636 | Barcoding cassette containing BC17 cloned in pDIS3 at SpeI_ClaI sites by CPEC method
TGGCGGCCGCTCTAGAACTAGTGATGTCCACGAGGTCTCTCTGCCATGCGAACAAGAGCAGTCGACCTGC
AGCGTACGATCGATACCGTCGACCTCGAGG
